Addgene plasmid #229849: LentiCRISPRv2-ACTB-C4
Purpose: Expresses wild-type Cas9 and gRNA for ACTB gene. The target sequence is changed from ACTB-C1 to improve the cut efficiency.
Depositing lab: Natsuko Chiba. Depositing organization: Tohoku University.
Backbone
  Vector backbone: LentiCRISPRv2
  Backbone manufacturer: Addgene Plasmid #52961
  Backbone size w/o insert (bp): 12993
  Total vector size (bp): 13013
  Vector type: Mammalian Expression, Lentiviral, CRISPR
  Selectable markers: Puromycin
Growth in bacteria
  Bacterial resistance: Ampicillin, 100 μg/mL
  Growth temperature: 37°C
  Growth strain: NEB Stable
  Copy number: High Copy
Gene/Insert
  Gene/Insert name: guide RNA for ACTB gene
  gRNA/shRNA sequence: AGTCCGCCTAGAAGCATTTG
  Species: H. sapiens (human)
Terms and licenses: Academic/Nonprofit Terms; Industry Terms: Not Available to Industry
How to cite: LentiCRISPRv2-ACTB-C4 was a gift from Natsuko Chiba (Addgene plasmid # 229849 ; http://n2t.net/addgene:229849 ; RRID:Addgene_229849)
