[The description below was written by a language model from this plasmid's Addgene catalogue record and pLannotate feature annotations shown in this document.]
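Description:
LentiCRISPRv2-ACTB-C4 is a 13,013 bp all-in-one lentiviral CRISPR plasmid built on the LentiCRISPRv2 backbone, carrying a 20-nt guide targeting the human ACTB (β-actin) gene alongside wild-type Streptococcus pyogenes Cas9. It is propagated in E. coli through a high-copy ColE1/pUC-type origin with ampicillin selection (AmpR). An f1 origin is also present.

The transfer cassette has a third-generation, self-inactivating layout. A CMV enhancer/promoter fused to a truncated HIV-1 5' LTR drives production of the viral genome, followed by the Ψ packaging signal, RRE for Rev-dependent nuclear export, and the cPPT/CTS. It ends in a ΔU3 3' LTR that disables LTR promoter activity after integration. Within this unit, a human U6 RNA polymerase III promoter transcribes the ACTB spacer joined to the SpCas9 gRNA scaffold. An EF-1α core promoter separately drives Cas9, followed downstream by a puromycin N-acetyltransferase coding region. The feature table does not annotate the linker between them, and no additional promoter is annotated for the marker. A WPRE sits after this unit to enhance transcript expression. Outside the LTRs, the backbone carries a bGH polyadenylation signal and an SV40/EM7-driven BleoR cassette that is not part of the packaged genome.

According to the record, the guide's target sequence was changed from that of an earlier construct, ACTB-C1, to improve cutting efficiency. The plasmid can be used by transfection or packaged into lentivirus to introduce Cas9-mediated double-strand breaks at ACTB in human cells, with puromycin selection of transduced cells. The downstream application of the cut is not stated.
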