Features (pLannotate 1.2.2; 33 found; start..end, strand, type, name):
    217..397     +  LTR            5' LTR (truncated): truncated 5' long terminal repeat (LTR) from HIV-1
    444..569     +  misc_feature   HIV-1 Ψ: packaging signal of human immunodeficiency virus type 1
    553..916     +  CDS            HIV-1 gag (fragment): gag protein from human immunodeficiency virus 1; gag
   1062..1295    +  misc_feature   RRE: The Rev response element (RRE) of HIV-1 allows for Rev-dependent mRNA export from the nucleus to the cytoplasm.
   1672..1772    +  CDS            Rev (fragment): human immunodeficiency virus 1 (HIV-1) Rev protein; rev; enhances nuclear export of unspliced and incompletely spliced viral mRNAs
   1822..1939    +  misc_feature   cPPT/CTS: central polypurine tract and central termination sequence of HIV-1
   1990..2230    +  promoter       U6 promoter: RNA polymerase III promoter for human U6 snRNA
   2260..2335    +  misc_RNA       gRNA scaffold: guide RNA scaffold for the Streptococcus pyogenes CRISPR/Cas9 system
   2353..2371    +  CDS            small t antigen (fragment): SV40 (simian virus 40) small t antigen
   2397..2608    +  promoter       EF-1α core promoter: core promoter for human elongation factor EF-1α
   2633..6736    +  CDS            Cas9: Cas9 (Csn1) endonuclease from the Streptococcus pyogenes Type II CRISPR/Cas system generates RNA-guided double strand breaks in DNA
   6874..7471    +  CDS            PuroR (fragment): puromycin N-acetyltransferase; pac from Streptomyces; confers resistance to puromycin
   7487..8075    +  misc_feature   WPRE: woodchuck hepatitis virus posttranscriptional regulatory element
   8126..8145    +  misc_feature   cPPT/CTS (fragment): central polypurine tract and central termination sequence of HIV-1
   8147..8380    +  LTR            3' LTR (ΔU3): self-inactivating 3' long terminal repeat (LTR) from HIV-1
   8412..8636    +  polyA_signal   bGH poly(A) signal: bovine growth hormone polyadenylation signal
   8640..8661    +  promoter       SV40 promoter (fragment): SV40 enhancer and early promoter
   8682..9110    +  rep_origin     f1 ori (sequence partly withheld): f1 bacteriophage origin of replication; arrow indicates direction of (+) strand synthesis
   9124..9453    +  promoter       SV40 promoter: SV40 enhancer and early promoter
   9501..9548    +  promoter       EM7 promoter: synthetic bacterial promoter&nbsp
   9567..9941    +  CDS            BleoR: antibiotic-binding protein; Sh ble from Streptoalloteichus hindustanus; confers resistance to bleomycin, phleomycin, and Zeocin™
   9951..10076   +  CDS            ble (fragment): BLE_KLEPN - Experimental evidence at protein level: Swiss-Prot protein existence level 1. Binding protein with a strong affinity to the bleomycin family of antibiotics. Binds to CL990; an antimitotic-antibiotic compound. From Klebsiella pneumoniae.
  10071..10192   +  polyA_signal   SV40 poly(A) signal: SV40 polyadenylation signal
  10263..10285   -  protein_bind   lac operator (fragment): The lac repressor binds to the lac operator to inhibit transcription in E. coli. This inhibition can be relieved by adding lactose or isopropyl-β-D-thiogalactopyranoside (IPTG). lac repressor encoded by lacI
  10289..10319   -  promoter       lac promoter: promoter for the E. coli lac operon
  10334..10355   -  protein_bind   CAP binding site: CAP binding activates transcription in the presence of cAMP. E. coli catabolite activator protein
  10368..10460   -  CDS            lacI (fragment): lac repressor; lacI; The lac repressor binds to the lac operator to inhibit transcription in E. coli. This inhibition can be relieved by adding lactose or isopropyl-β-D-thiogalactopyranoside (IPTG).
  10643..11231   -  rep_origin     ori: high-copy-number ColE1/pMB1/pBR322/pUC origin of replication
  11402..12262   -  CDS            AmpR: β-lactamase; bla; confers resistance to ampicillin, carbenicillin, and related antibiotics
  12263..12367   -  promoter       AmpR promoter: bla
  12426..12478   -  misc_feature   bom (fragment): basis of mobility region from pBR322
  12633..13012   +  enhancer       CMV enhancer: human cytomegalovirus immediate early enhancer
  13013..199     +  promoter       CMV promoter (across the origin): human cytomegalovirus (CMV) immediate early promoter
>Addgene plasmid #229849 | LentiCRISPRv2-ACTB-C4 | addgene full sequence | sequence record 462154 | Addgene NGS Result
TGATGCGGTTTTGGCAGTACATCAATGGGCGTGGATAGCGGTTTGACTCACGGGGATTTCCAAGTCTCCA
CCCCATTGACGTCAATGGGAGTTTGTTTTGGCACCAAAATCAACGGGACTTTCCAAAATGTCGTAACAAC
TCCGCCCCATTGACGCAAATGGGCGGTAGGCGTGTACGGTGGGAGGTCTATATAAGCAGCGCGTTTTGCC
TGTACTGGGTCTCTCTGGTTAGACCAGATCTGAGCCTGGGAGCTCTCTGGCTAACTAGGGAACCCACTGC
TTAAGCCTCAATAAAGCTTGCCTTGAGTGCTTCAAGTAGTGTGTGCCCGTCTGTTGTGTGACTCTGGTAA
CTAGAGATCCCTCAGACCCTTTTAGTCAGTGTGGAAAATCTCTAGCAGTGGCGCCCGAACAGGGACTTGA
AAGCGAAAGGGAAACCAGAGGAGCTCTCTCGACGCAGGACTCGGCTTGCTGAAGCGCGCACGGCAAGAGG
CGAGGGGCGGCGACTGGTGAGTACGCCAAAAATTTTGACTAGCGGAGGCTAGAAGGAGAGAGATGGGTGC
GAGAGCGTCAGTATTAAGCGGGGGAGAATTAGATCGCGATGGGAAAAAATTCGGTTAAGGCCAGGGGGAA
AGAAAAAATATAAATTAAAACATATAGTATGGGCAAGCAGGGAGCTAGAACGATTCGCAGTTAATCCTGG
CCTGTTAGAAACATCAGAAGGCTGTAGACAAATACTGGGACAGCTACAACCATCCCTTCAGACAGGATCA
GAAGAACTTAGATCATTATATAATACAGTAGCAACCCTCTATTGTGTGCATCAAAGGATAGAGATAAAAG
ACACCAAGGAAGCTTTAGACAAGATAGAGGAAGAGCAAAACAAAAGTAAGACCACCGCACAGCAAGCGGC
CGCTGATCTTCAGACCTGGAGGAGGAGATATGAGGGACAATTGGAGAAGTGAATTATATAAATATAAAGT
AGTAAAAATTGAACCATTAGGAGTAGCACCCACCAAGGCAAAGAGAAGAGTGGTGCAGAGAGAAAAAAGA
GCAGTGGGAATAGGAGCTTTGTTCCTTGGGTTCTTGGGAGCAGCAGGAAGCACTATGGGCGCAGCGTCAA
TGACGCTGACGGTACAGGCCAGACAATTATTGTCTGGTATAGTGCAGCAGCAGAACAATTTGCTGAGGGC
TATTGAGGCGCAACAGCATCTGTTGCAACTCACAGTCTGGGGCATCAAGCAGCTCCAGGCAAGAATCCTG
GCTGTGGAAAGATACCTAAAGGATCAACAGCTCCTGGGGATTTGGGGTTGCTCTGGAAAACTCATTTGCA
CCACTGCTGTGCCTTGGAATGCTAGTTGGAGTAATAAATCTCTGGAACAGATTTGGAATCACACGACCTG
GATGGAGTGGGACAGAGAAATTAACAATTACACAAGCTTAATACACTCCTTAATTGAAGAATCGCAAAAC
CAGCAAGAAAAGAATGAACAAGAATTATTGGAATTAGATAAATGGGCAAGTTTGTGGAATTGGTTTAACA
TAACAAATTGGCTGTGGTATATAAAATTATTCATAATGATAGTAGGAGGCTTGGTAGGTTTAAGAATAGT
TTTTGCTGTACTTTCTATAGTGAATAGAGTTAGGCAGGGATATTCACCATTATCGTTTCAGACCCACCTC
CCAACCCCGAGGGGACCCGACAGGCCCGAAGGAATAGAAGAAGAAGGTGGAGAGAGAGACAGAGACAGAT
CCATTCGATTAGTGAACGGATCGGCACTGCGTGCGCCAATTCTGCAGACAAATGGCAGTATTCATCCACA
ATTTTAAAAGAAAAGGGGGGATTGGGGGGTACAGTGCAGGGGAAAGAATAGTAGACATAATAGCAACAGA
CATACAAACTAAAGAATTACAAAAACAAATTACAAAAATTCAAAATTTTCGGGTTTATTACAGGGACAGC
AGAGATCCAGTTTGGTTAATTAAGGTACCGAGGGCCTATTTCCCATGATTCCTTCATATTTGCATATACG
ATACAAGGCTGTTAGAGAGATAATTAGAATTAATTTGACTGTAAACACAAAGATATTAGTACAAAATACG
TGACGTAGAAAGTAATAATTTCTTGGGTAGTTTGCAGTTTTAAAATTATGTTTTAAAATGGACTATCATA
TGCTTACCGTAACTTGAAAGTATTTCGATTTCTTGGCTTTATATATCTTGTGGAAAGGACGAAACACCGA
GTCCGCCTAGAAGCATTTGGTTTTAGAGCTAGAAATAGCAAGTTAAAATAAGGCTAGTCCGTTATCAACT
TGAAAAAGTGGCACCGAGTCGGTGCTTTTTTGAATTCGCTAGCTAGGTCTTGAAAGGAGTGGGAATTGGC
TCCGGTGCCCGTCAGTGGGCAGAGCGCACATCGCCCACAGTCCCCGAGAAGTTGGGGGGAGGGGTCGGCA
ATTGATCCGGTGCCTAGAGAAGGTGGCGCGGGGTAAACTGGGAAAGTGATGTCGTGTACTGGCTCCGCCT
TTTTCCCGAGGGTGGGGGAGAACCGTATATAAGTGCAGTAGTCGCCGTGAACGTTCTTTTTCGCAACGGG
TTTGCCGCCAGAACACAGGACCGGTTCTAGAGCGCTGCCACCATGGACAAGAAGTACAGCATCGGCCTGG
ACATCGGCACCAACTCTGTGGGCTGGGCCGTGATCACCGACGAGTACAAGGTGCCCAGCAAGAAATTCAA
GGTGCTGGGCAACACCGACCGGCACAGCATCAAGAAGAACCTGATCGGAGCCCTGCTGTTCGACAGCGGC
GAAACAGCCGAGGCCACCCGGCTGAAGAGAACCGCCAGAAGAAGATACACCAGACGGAAGAACCGGATCT
GCTATCTGCAAGAGATCTTCAGCAACGAGATGGCCAAGGTGGACGACAGCTTCTTCCACAGACTGGAAGA
GTCCTTCCTGGTGGAAGAGGATAAGAAGCACGAGCGGCACCCCATCTTCGGCAACATCGTGGACGAGGTG
GCCTACCACGAGAAGTACCCCACCATCTACCACCTGAGAAAGAAACTGGTGGACAGCACCGACAAGGCCG
ACCTGCGGCTGATCTATCTGGCCCTGGCCCACATGATCAAGTTCCGGGGCCACTTCCTGATCGAGGGCGA
CCTGAACCCCGACAACAGCGACGTGGACAAGCTGTTCATCCAGCTGGTGCAGACCTACAACCAGCTGTTC
GAGGAAAACCCCATCAACGCCAGCGGCGTGGACGCCAAGGCCATCCTGTCTGCCAGACTGAGCAAGAGCA
GACGGCTGGAAAATCTGATCGCCCAGCTGCCCGGCGAGAAGAAGAATGGCCTGTTCGGAAACCTGATTGC
CCTGAGCCTGGGCCTGACCCCCAACTTCAAGAGCAACTTCGACCTGGCCGAGGATGCCAAACTGCAGCTG
AGCAAGGACACCTACGACGACGACCTGGACAACCTGCTGGCCCAGATCGGCGACCAGTACGCCGACCTGT
TTCTGGCCGCCAAGAACCTGTCCGACGCCATCCTGCTGAGCGACATCCTGAGAGTGAACACCGAGATCAC
CAAGGCCCCCCTGAGCGCCTCTATGATCAAGAGATACGACGAGCACCACCAGGACCTGACCCTGCTGAAA
GCTCTCGTGCGGCAGCAGCTGCCTGAGAAGTACAAAGAGATTTTCTTCGACCAGAGCAAGAACGGCTACG
CCGGCTACATTGACGGCGGAGCCAGCCAGGAAGAGTTCTACAAGTTCATCAAGCCCATCCTGGAAAAGAT
GGACGGCACCGAGGAACTGCTCGTGAAGCTGAACAGAGAGGACCTGCTGCGGAAGCAGCGGACCTTCGAC
AACGGCAGCATCCCCCACCAGATCCACCTGGGAGAGCTGCACGCCATTCTGCGGCGGCAGGAAGATTTTT
ACCCATTCCTGAAGGACAACCGGGAAAAGATCGAGAAGATCCTGACCTTCCGCATCCCCTACTACGTGGG
CCCTCTGGCCAGGGGAAACAGCAGATTCGCCTGGATGACCAGAAAGAGCGAGGAAACCATCACCCCCTGG
AACTTCGAGGAAGTGGTGGACAAGGGCGCTTCCGCCCAGAGCTTCATCGAGCGGATGACCAACTTCGATA
AGAACCTGCCCAACGAGAAGGTGCTGCCCAAGCACAGCCTGCTGTACGAGTACTTCACCGTGTATAACGA
GCTGACCAAAGTGAAATACGTGACCGAGGGAATGAGAAAGCCCGCCTTCCTGAGCGGCGAGCAGAAAAAG
GCCATCGTGGACCTGCTGTTCAAGACCAACCGGAAAGTGACCGTGAAGCAGCTGAAAGAGGACTACTTCA
AGAAAATCGAGTGCTTCGACTCCGTGGAAATCTCCGGCGTGGAAGATCGGTTCAACGCCTCCCTGGGCAC
ATACCACGATCTGCTGAAAATTATCAAGGACAAGGACTTCCTGGACAATGAGGAAAACGAGGACATTCTG
GAAGATATCGTGCTGACCCTGACACTGTTTGAGGACAGAGAGATGATCGAGGAACGGCTGAAAACCTATG
CCCACCTGTTCGACGACAAAGTGATGAAGCAGCTGAAGCGGCGGAGATACACCGGCTGGGGCAGGCTGAG
CCGGAAGCTGATCAACGGCATCCGGGACAAGCAGTCCGGCAAGACAATCCTGGATTTCCTGAAGTCCGAC
GGCTTCGCCAACAGAAACTTCATGCAGCTGATCCACGACGACAGCCTGACCTTTAAAGAGGACATCCAGA
AAGCCCAGGTGTCCGGCCAGGGCGATAGCCTGCACGAGCACATTGCCAATCTGGCCGGCAGCCCCGCCAT
TAAGAAGGGCATCCTGCAGACAGTGAAGGTGGTGGACGAGCTCGTGAAAGTGATGGGCCGGCACAAGCCC
GAGAACATCGTGATCGAAATGGCCAGAGAGAACCAGACCACCCAGAAGGGACAGAAGAACAGCCGCGAGA
GAATGAAGCGGATCGAAGAGGGCATCAAAGAGCTGGGCAGCCAGATCCTGAAAGAACACCCCGTGGAAAA
CACCCAGCTGCAGAACGAGAAGCTGTACCTGTACTACCTGCAGAATGGGCGGGATATGTACGTGGACCAG
GAACTGGACATCAACCGGCTGTCCGACTACGATGTGGACCATATCGTGCCTCAGAGCTTTCTGAAGGACG
ACTCCATCGACAACAAGGTGCTGACCAGAAGCGACAAGAACCGGGGCAAGAGCGACAACGTGCCCTCCGA
AGAGGTCGTGAAGAAGATGAAGAACTACTGGCGGCAGCTGCTGAACGCCAAGCTGATTACCCAGAGAAAG
TTCGACAATCTGACCAAGGCCGAGAGAGGCGGCCTGAGCGAACTGGATAAGGCCGGCTTCATCAAGAGAC
AGCTGGTGGAAACCCGGCAGATCACAAAGCACGTGGCACAGATCCTGGACTCCCGGATGAACACTAAGTA
CGACGAGAATGACAAGCTGATCCGGGAAGTGAAAGTGATCACCCTGAAGTCCAAGCTGGTGTCCGATTTC
CGGAAGGATTTCCAGTTTTACAAAGTGCGCGAGATCAACAACTACCACCACGCCCACGACGCCTACCTGA
ACGCCGTCGTGGGAACCGCCCTGATCAAAAAGTACCCTAAGCTGGAAAGCGAGTTCGTGTACGGCGACTA
CAAGGTGTACGACGTGCGGAAGATGATCGCCAAGAGCGAGCAGGAAATCGGCAAGGCTACCGCCAAGTAC
TTCTTCTACAGCAACATCATGAACTTTTTCAAGACCGAGATTACCCTGGCCAACGGCGAGATCCGGAAGC
GGCCTCTGATCGAGACAAACGGCGAAACCGGGGAGATCGTGTGGGATAAGGGCCGGGATTTTGCCACCGT
GCGGAAAGTGCTGAGCATGCCCCAAGTGAATATCGTGAAAAAGACCGAGGTGCAGACAGGCGGCTTCAGC
AAAGAGTCTATCCTGCCCAAGAGGAACAGCGATAAGCTGATCGCCAGAAAGAAGGACTGGGACCCTAAGA
AGTACGGCGGCTTCGACAGCCCCACCGTGGCCTATTCTGTGCTGGTGGTGGCCAAAGTGGAAAAGGGCAA
GTCCAAGAAACTGAAGAGTGTGAAAGAGCTGCTGGGGATCACCATCATGGAAAGAAGCAGCTTCGAGAAG
AATCCCATCGACTTTCTGGAAGCCAAGGGCTACAAAGAAGTGAAAAAGGACCTGATCATCAAGCTGCCTA
AGTACTCCCTGTTCGAGCTGGAAAACGGCCGGAAGAGAATGCTGGCCTCTGCCGGCGAACTGCAGAAGGG
AAACGAACTGGCCCTGCCCTCCAAATATGTGAACTTCCTGTACCTGGCCAGCCACTATGAGAAGCTGAAG
GGCTCCCCCGAGGATAATGAGCAGAAACAGCTGTTTGTGGAACAGCACAAGCACTACCTGGACGAGATCA
TCGAGCAGATCAGCGAGTTCTCCAAGAGAGTGATCCTGGCCGACGCTAATCTGGACAAAGTGCTGTCCGC
CTACAACAAGCACCGGGATAAGCCCATCAGAGAGCAGGCCGAGAATATCATCCACCTGTTTACCCTGACC
AATCTGGGAGCCCCTGCCGCCTTCAAGTACTTTGACACCACCATCGACCGGAAGAGGTACACCAGCACCA
AAGAGGTGCTGGACGCCACCCTGATCCACCAGAGCATCACCGGCCTGTACGAGACACGGATCGACCTGTC
TCAGCTGGGAGGCGACAAGCGACCTGCCGCCACAAAGAAGGCTGGACAGGCTAAGAAGAAGAAAGATTAC
AAAGACGATGACGATAAGGGATCCGGCGCAACAAACTTCTCTCTGCTGAAACAAGCCGGAGATGTCGAAG
AGAATCCTGGACCGACCGAGTACAAGCCCACGGTGCGCCTCGCCACCCGCGACGACGTCCCCAGGGCCGT
ACGCACCCTCGCCGCCGCGTTCGCCGACTACCCCGCCACGCGCCACACCGTCGATCCGGACCGCCACATC
GAGCGGGTCACCGAGCTGCAAGAACTCTTCCTCACGCGCGTCGGGCTCGACATCGGCAAGGTGTGGGTCG
CGGACGACGGCGCCGCGGTGGCGGTCTGGACCACGCCGGAGAGCGTCGAAGCGGGGGCGGTGTTCGCCGA
GATCGGCCCGCGCATGGCCGAGTTGAGCGGTTCCCGGCTGGCCGCGCAGCAACAGATGGAAGGCCTCCTG
GCGCCGCACCGGCCCAAGGAGCCCGCGTGGTTCCTGGCCACCGTCGGAGTCTCGCCCGACCACCAGGGCA
AGGGTCTGGGCAGCGCCGTCGTGCTCCCCGGAGTGGAGGCGGCCGAGCGCGCCGGGGTGCCCGCCTTCCT
GGAGACCTCCGCGCCCCGCAACCTCCCCTTCTACGAGCGGCTCGGCTTCACCGTCACCGCCGACGTCGAG
GTGCCCGAAGGACCGCGCACCTGGTGCATGACCCGCAAGCCCGGTGCCTGAACGCGTTAAGTCGACAATC
AACCTCTGGATTACAAAATTTGTGAAAGATTGACTGGTATTCTTAACTATGTTGCTCCTTTTACGCTATG
TGGATACGCTGCTTTAATGCCTTTGTATCATGCTATTGCTTCCCGTATGGCTTTCATTTTCTCCTCCTTG
TATAAATCCTGGTTGCTGTCTCTTTATGAGGAGTTGTGGCCCGTTGTCAGGCAACGTGGCGTGGTGTGCA
CTGTGTTTGCTGACGCAACCCCCACTGGTTGGGGCATTGCCACCACCTGTCAGCTCCTTTCCGGGACTTT
CGCTTTCCCCCTCCCTATTGCCACGGCGGAACTCATCGCCGCCTGCCTTGCCCGCTGCTGGACAGGGGCT
CGGCTGTTGGGCACTGACAATTCCGTGGTGTTGTCGGGGAAATCATCGTCCTTTCCTTGGCTGCTCGCCT
GTGTTGCCACCTGGATTCTGCGCGGGACGTCCTTCTGCTACGTCCCTTCGGCCCTCAATCCAGCGGACCT
TCCTTCCCGCGGCCTGCTGCCGGCTCTGCGGCCTCTTCCGCGTCTTCGCCTTCGCCCTCAGACGAGTCGG
ATCTCCCTTTGGGCCGCCTCCCCGCGTCGACTTTAAGACCAATGACTTACAAGGCAGCTGTAGATCTTAG
CCACTTTTTAAAAGAAAAGGGGGGACTGGAAGGGCTAATTCACTCCCAACGAAGACAAGATCTGCTTTTT
GCTTGTACTGGGTCTCTCTGGTTAGACCAGATCTGAGCCTGGGAGCTCTCTGGCTAACTAGGGAACCCAC
TGCTTAAGCCTCAATAAAGCTTGCCTTGAGTGCTTCAAGTAGTGTGTGCCCGTCTGTTGTGTGACTCTGG
TAACTAGAGATCCCTCAGACCCTTTTAGTCAGTGTGGAAAATCTCTAGCAGGGCCCGTTTAAACCCGCTG
ATCAGCCTCGACTGTGCCTTCTAGTTGCCAGCCATCTGTTGTTTGCCCCTCCCCCGTGCCTTCCTTGACC
CTGGAAGGTGCCACTCCCACTGTCCTTTCCTAATAAAATGAGGAAATTGCATCGCATTGTCTGAGTAGGT
GTCATTCTATTCTGGGGGGTGGGGTGGGGCAGGACAGCAAGGGGGAGGATTGGGAAGACAATAGCAGGCA
TGCTGGGGATGCGGTGGGCTCTATGGCTTCTGAGGCGGAAAGAACCAGCTGGGGCTCTAGGGGGTATCCC
C
[124 nt withheld, positions 8682-8805]
C
[91 nt withheld, positions 8807-8897]
A
[49 nt withheld, positions 8899-8947]
CCTTTGACGTTGGAGTCCACGTTCTTT
[37 nt withheld, positions 8975-9011]
ACCCTATCTCGGTCTATTCTTTTGATTTATAAGGGATTTTGCCGATTTCGGCCTATTGGTTAAAAAATGA
GCTGATTTAACAAAAATTTAACGCGAATTAATTCTGTGGAATGTGTGTCAGTTAGGGTGTGGAAAGTCCC
CAGGCTCCCCAGCAGGCAGAAGTATGCAAAGCATGCATCTCAATTAGTCAGCAACCAGGTGTGGAAAGTC
CCCAGGCTCCCCAGCAGGCAGAAGTATGCAAAGCATGCATCTCAATTAGTCAGCAACCATAGTCCCGCCC
CTAACTCCGCCCATCCCGCCCCTAACTCCGCCCAGTTCCGCCCATTCTCCGCCCCATGGCTGACTAATTT
TTTTTATTTATGCAGAGGCCGAGGCCGCCTCTGCCTCTGAGCTATTCCAGAAGTAGTGAGGAGGCTTTTT
TGGAGGCCTAGGCTTTTGCAAAAAGCTCCCGGGAGCTTGTATATCCATTTTCGGATCTGATCAGCACGTG
TTGACAATTAATCATCGGCATAGTATATCGGCATAGTATAATACGACAAGGTGAGGAACTAAACCATGGC
CAAGTTGACCAGTGCCGTTCCGGTGCTCACCGCGCGCGACGTCGCCGGAGCGGTCGAGTTCTGGACCGAC
CGGCTCGGGTTCTCCCGGGACTTCGTGGAGGACGACTTCGCCGGTGTGGTCCGGGACGACGTGACCCTGT
TCATCAGCGCGGTCCAGGACCAGGTGGTGCCGGACAACACCCTGGCCTGGGTGTGGGTGCGCGGCCTGGA
CGAGCTGTACGCCGAGTGGTCGGAGGTCGTGTCCACGAACTTCCGGGACGCCTCCGGGCCGGCCATGACC
GAGATCGGCGAGCAGCCGTGGGGGCGGGAGTTCGCCCTGCGCGACCCGGCCGGCAACTGCGTGCACTTCG
TGGCCGAGGAGCAGGACTGACACGTGCTACGAGATTTCGATTCCACCGCCGCCTTCTATGAAAGGTTGGG
CTTCGGAATCGTTTTCCGGGACGCCGGCTGGATGATCCTCCAGCGCGGGGATCTCATGCTGGAGTTCTTC
GCCCACCCCAACTTGTTTATTGCAGCTTATAATGGTTACAAATAAAGCAATAGCATCACAAATTTCACAA
ATAAAGCATTTTTTTCACTGCATTCTAGTTGTGGTTTGTCCAAACTCATCAATGTATCTTATCATGTCTG
TATACCGTCGACCTCTAGCTAGAGCTTGGCGTAATCATGGTCATAGCTGTTTCCTGTGTGAAATTGTTAT
CCGCTCACAATTCCACACAACATACGAGCCGGAAGCATAAAGTGTAAAGCCTGGGGTGCCTAATGAGTGA
GCTAACTCACATTAATTGCGTTGCGCTCACTGCCCGCTTTCCAGTCGGGAAACCTGTCGTGCCAGCTGCA
TTAATGAATCGGCCAACGCGCGGGGAGAGGCGGTTTGCGTATTGGGCGCTCTTCCGCTTCCTCGCTCACT
GACTCGCTGCGCTCGGTCGTTCGGCTGCGGCGAGCGGTATCAGCTCACTCAAAGGCGGTAATACGGTTAT
CCACAGAATCAGGGGATAACGCAGGAAAGAACATGTGAGCAAAAGGCCAGCAAAAGGCCAGGAACCGTAA
AAAGGCCGCGTTGCTGGCGTTTTTCCATAGGCTCCGCCCCCCTGACGAGCATCACAAAAATCGACGCTCA
AGTCAGAGGTGGCGAAACCCGACAGGACTATAAAGATACCAGGCGTTTCCCCCTGGAAGCTCCCTCGTGC
GCTCTCCTGTTCCGACCCTGCCGCTTACCGGATACCTGTCCGCCTTTCTCCCTTCGGGAAGCGTGGCGCT
TTCTCATAGCTCACGCTGTAGGTATCTCAGTTCGGTGTAGGTCGTTCGCTCCAAGCTGGGCTGTGTGCAC
GAACCCCCCGTTCAGCCCGACCGCTGCGCCTTATCCGGTAACTATCGTCTTGAGTCCAACCCGGTAAGAC
ACGACTTATCGCCACTGGCAGCAGCCACTGGTAACAGGATTAGCAGAGCGAGGTATGTAGGCGGTGCTAC
AGAGTTCTTGAAGTGGTGGCCTAACTACGGCTACACTAGAAGAACAGTATTTGGTATCTGCGCTCTGCTG
AAGCCAGTTACCTTCGGAAAAAGAGTTGGTAGCTCTTGATCCGGCAAACAAACCACCGCTGGTAGCGGTG
GTTTTTTTGTTTGCAAGCAGCAGATTACGCGCAGAAAAAAAGGATCTCAAGAAGATCCTTTGATCTTTTC
TACGGGGTCTGACGCTCAGTGGAACGAAAACTCACGTTAAGGGATTTTGGTCATGAGATTATCAAAAAGG
ATCTTCACCTAGATCCTTTTAAATTAAAAATGAAGTTTTAAATCAATCTAAAGTATATATGAGTAAACTT
GGTCTGACAGTTACCAATGCTTAATCAGTGAGGCACCTATCTCAGCGATCTGTCTATTTCGTTCATCCAT
AGTTGCCTGACTCCCCGTCGTGTAGATAACTACGATACGGGAGGGCTTACCATCTGGCCCCAGTGCTGCA
ATGATACCGCGAGACCCACGCTCACCGGCTCCAGATTTATCAGCAATAAACCAGCCAGCCGGAAGGGCCG
AGCGCAGAAGTGGTCCTGCAACTTTATCCGCCTCCATCCAGTCTATTAATTGTTGCCGGGAAGCTAGAGT
AAGTAGTTCGCCAGTTAATAGTTTGCGCAACGTTGTTGCCATTGCTACAGGCATCGTGGTGTCACGCTCG
TCGTTTGGTATGGCTTCATTCAGCTCCGGTTCCCAACGATCAAGGCGAGTTACATGATCCCCCATGTTGT
GCAAAAAAGCGGTTAGCTCCTTCGGTCCTCCGATCGTTGTCAGAAGTAAGTTGGCCGCAGTGTTATCACT
CATGGTTATGGCAGCACTGCATAATTCTCTTACTGTCATGCCATCCGTAAGATGCTTTTCTGTGACTGGT
GAGTACTCAACCAAGTCATTCTGAGAATAGTGTATGCGGCGACCGAGTTGCTCTTGCCCGGCGTCAATAC
GGGATAATACCGCGCCACATAGCAGAACTTTAAAAGTGCTCATCATTGGAAAACGTTCTTCGGGGCGAAA
ACTCTCAAGGATCTTACCGCTGTTGAGATCCAGTTCGATGTAACCCACTCGTGCACCCAACTGATCTTCA
GCATCTTTTACTTTCACCAGCGTTTCTGGGTGAGCAAAAACAGGAAGGCAAAATGCCGCAAAAAAGGGAA
TAAGGGCGACACGGAAATGTTGAATACTCATACTCTTCCTTTTTCAATATTATTGAAGCATTTATCAGGG
TTATTGTCTCATGAGCGGATACATATTTGAATGTATTTAGAAAAATAAACAAATAGGGGTTCCGCGCACA
TTTCCCCGAAAAGTGCCACCTGACGTCGACGGATCGGGAGATCTCCCGATCCCCTATGGTGCACTCTCAG
TACAATCTGCTCTGATGCCGCATAGTTAAGCCAGTATCTGCTCCCTGCTTGTGTGTTGGAGGTCGCTGAG
TAGTGCGCGAGCAAAATTTAAGCTACAACAAGGCAAGGCTTGACCGACAATTGCATGAAGAATCTGCTTA
GGGTTAGGCGTTTTGCGCTGCTTCGCGATGTACGGGCCAGATATACGCGTTGACATTGATTATTGACTAG
TTATTAATAGTAATCAATTACGGGGTCATTAGTTCATAGCCCATATATGGAGTTCCGCGTTACATAACTT
ACGGTAAATGGCCCGCCTGGCTGACCGCCCAACGACCCCCGCCCATTGACGTCAATAATGACGTATGTTC
CCATAGTAACGCCAATAGGGACTTTCCATTGACGTCAATGGGTGGAGTATTTACGGTAAACTGCCCACTT
GGCAGTACATCAAGTGTATCATATGCCAAGTACGCCCCCTATTGACGTCAATGACGGTAAATGGCCCGCC
TGGCATTATGCCCAGTACATGACCTTATGGGACTTTCCTACTTGGCAGTACATCTACGTATTAGTCATCG
CTATTACCATGG
